Addgene plasmid #244717: CL20_mEGFP_FOidr_165
Purpose: Express mEGFP-tagged intrinsically disordered protein (IDR), FOidr_165, derived from human fusion protein RCSD1_ABL2
Depositing lab: Richard Kriwacki. Depositing organization: St. Jude Children's Research Hospital. Publication: Proteome-wide computational analyses reveal links between protein condensate formation and RNA biology. Maiti S, Tripathi S, Baggett DW, Phillips AH, Park CG, Wang J, Wahiduzzaman, Freyaldenhoven WT, Kinger S, Pioso BJ, Bollinger JC, Somjee R, Lang B, Babu MM, Kriwacki RW. Sci Adv. 2025 Dec 5;11(49):eady1420. doi: 10.1126/sciadv.ady1420. Epub 2025 Dec 3. PubMed 41337585.
Backbone
  Vector backbone: CL20
  Vector type: Mammalian Expression
Growth in bacteria
  Bacterial resistance: Ampicillin, 100 μg/mL
  Growth temperature: 37°C
  Growth strain: NEB Stable
  Copy number: High Copy
Gene/Insert
  Gene/Insert name: FOidr_165
  Species: H. sapiens (human)
  Mutation: Unmutated
  Tag / fusion protein: monomeric EGFP (N terminal on insert)
  Cloning method: Restriction Enzyme; 5′ cloning site Unknown (unknown if destroyed)
Terms and licenses: Academic/Nonprofit Terms; Industry Terms: Not Available to Industry
Depositor comments: RCSD1_ABL2_1_66
How to cite: CL20_mEGFP_FOidr_165 was a gift from Richard Kriwacki (Addgene plasmid # 244717 ; http://n2t.net/addgene:244717 ; RRID:Addgene_244717)
