[The description below was written by a language model from this plasmid's Addgene catalogue record and pLannotate feature annotations shown in this document.]
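Description:
CL20_mEGFP_FOidr_165 is a mammalian expression plasmid built on the CL20 backbone, which the feature table shows to be an HIV-1-derived, self-inactivating lentiviral transfer vector, although the catalogue lists it only as "Mammalian Expression". It is propagated in E. coli through a high-copy ColE1/pUC-type origin with ampicillin selection (AmpR, β-lactamase). The depositor uses a recombination-deficient strain, a common choice for plasmids carrying repeated LTR sequences. The viral framework consists of a CMV enhancer fused to a truncated 5' LTR, which typically allows Tat-independent transcription of the vector genome. This is followed by the Ψ packaging signal with a partial gag sequence, the cPPT/CTS, the Rev response element, and a ΔU3 3' LTR fragment followed by a rabbit β-globin polyadenylation signal. Short annotated fragments of vif, rev and nef appear to be residual viral sequence rather than functional genes. An SV40 origin and poly(A) signal and lac promoter/operator remnants lie in the plasmid backbone. No mammalian selection marker is annotated.

The payload sits between the RRE/cPPT region and the 3' LTR. An internal CMV enhancer/promoter drives monomeric EGFP fused at the N terminus of FOidr_165, an unmutated human intrinsically disordered region. The depositor comment describes it as residues 1–66 of the RCSD1–ABL2 fusion protein, and the annotation tool accordingly identifies this segment as an RCSD1 (CAPZIP) fragment. The construct is intended to express the fluorescently tagged IDR in mammalian cells so that its behaviour can be visualised. The associated publication concerns protein condensate formation and RNA biology, which suggests use in imaging-based condensate assays. The record does not say whether delivery was by transfection or by lentiviral transduction.
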