Features (pLannotate 1.2.2; 29 found; start..end, strand, type, name):
    199..254     -  polyA_signal   β-globin poly(A) signal: rabbit β-globin polyadenylation signal (Gil and Proudfoot, 1987)
    340..475     -  LTR            3' LTR (ΔU3) (fragment): self-inactivating 3' long terminal repeat (LTR) from HIV-1
    477..545     -  CDS            nef (fragment): NEF_HV1Z2 - Experimental evidence at protein level: Swiss-Prot protein existence level 1. Extracellular Nef protein targets CD4(+) T-lymphocytes for apoptosis by interacting with CXCR4 surface receptors. From Human immunodeficiency virus type 1 group M subtype D (isolate Z2/CDC-Z34) (HIV-1).
    571..768     -  CDS            RCSD1 (fragment): CPZIP_HUMAN - Also known as CAPZIP. Experimental evidence at protein level: Swiss-Prot protein existence level 1. Stress-induced phosphorylation of CAPZIP may regulate the ability of F-actin-capping protein to remodel actin filament assembly. From Homo sapiens (Human).
    811..1527    -  CDS            mEGFP: mEGFP is a basic (constitutively fluorescent) green fluorescent protein published in 2002, derived from Aequorea victoria. It has moderate acid sensitivity.
   1541..1578    -  misc_feature   MCS (fragment): multiple cloning site
   1577..1593    -  promoter       tight TRE promoter (fragment): Tet-responsive promoter PTight, consisting of seven tet operator sequences followed by the minimal CMV promoter
   1609..1812    -  promoter       CMV promoter: human cytomegalovirus (CMV) immediate early promoter
   1813..2116    -  enhancer       CMV enhancer: human cytomegalovirus immediate early enhancer
   2184..2200    -  misc_feature   MCS (fragment): multiple cloning site
   2200..2225    -  CDS            Rev (fragment): human immunodeficiency virus 1 (HIV-1) Rev protein; rev; enhances nuclear export of unspliced and incompletely spliced viral mRNAs
   2602..2835    -  misc_feature   RRE: The Rev response element (RRE) of HIV-1 allows for Rev-dependent mRNA export from the nucleus to the cytoplasm.
   2969..3052    -  CDS            vif (fragment): VIF_HV1BR - Experimental evidence at protein level: Swiss-Prot protein existence level 1. Counteracts the innate antiviral activity of host APOBEC3F and APOBEC3G. Forms a complex with host APOBEC3F and APOBEC3G thus preventing the entry of these lethally hypermutating enzymes into progeny virions. Recruits an active E3 ubiquitin ligase complex composed of elongin BC, CUL5, and RBX2 to induce polyubiquitination of APOBEC3G and APOBEC3F. In turn, they are directed to the 26S proteasome for degradation. Vif interaction with APOBEC3G also blocks its cytidine deaminase activity in a proteasome-inde
   3195..3312    -  misc_feature   cPPT/CTS: central polypurine tract and central termination sequence of HIV-1
   3461..3820    -  CDS            HIV-1 gag (fragment): gag protein from human immunodeficiency virus 1; gag
   3804..3929    -  misc_feature   HIV-1 Ψ: packaging signal of human immunodeficiency virus type 1
   3976..4233    -  LTR            5' LTR (truncated): truncated 5' long terminal repeat (LTR) from HIV-1
   4235..4614    -  enhancer       CMV enhancer: human cytomegalovirus immediate early enhancer
   4645..4749    +  promoter       AmpR promoter: bla
   4750..5610    +  CDS            AmpR: β-lactamase; bla; confers resistance to ampicillin, carbenicillin, and related antibiotics
   5781..6369    +  rep_origin     ori: high-copy-number ColE1/pMB1/pBR322/pUC origin of replication
   6552..6606    +  CDS            lacI (fragment): lac repressor; lacI; The lac repressor binds to the lac operator to inhibit transcription in E. coli. This inhibition can be relieved by adding lactose or isopropyl-β-D-thiogalactopyranoside (IPTG).
   6608..6742    -  polyA_signal   SV40 poly(A) signal: SV40 polyadenylation signal
   6762..6897    -  rep_origin     SV40 ori: SV40 origin of replication
   6921..6943    -  promoter       SV40 promoter (fragment): SV40 enhancer and early promoter
   6950..6989    +  CDS            lacI (fragment): lac repressor; lacI; The lac repressor binds to the lac operator to inhibit transcription in E. coli. This inhibition can be relieved by adding lactose or isopropyl-β-D-thiogalactopyranoside (IPTG).
   7002..7023    +  protein_bind   CAP binding site: CAP binding activates transcription in the presence of cAMP. E. coli catabolite activator protein
   7038..7068    +  promoter       lac promoter: promoter for the E. coli lac operon
   7076..7092    +  protein_bind   lac operator: The lac repressor binds to the lac operator to inhibit transcription in E. coli. This inhibition can be relieved by adding lactose or isopropyl-β-D-thiogalactopyranoside (IPTG). lac repressor encoded by lacI
>Addgene plasmid #244717 | CL20_mEGFP_FOidr_165 | addgene full sequence | sequence record 488185 | Addgene NGS Result
AAAAAAAATCTAACCTCAAGTCAAGGCTTTTCTATGGAATAAGGAATGGACAGCAGGGGGCTGTTTCATA
TACTGATGACCTCTTTATAGCCAACCTTTGTTCATGGCAGCCAGCATATGGGCATATGTTGCCAAACTCT
AAACCAAATACTCATTCTGATGTTTTAAATGATTTGCCCTCCCATATGTCCTTCCGAGTGAGAGACACAA
AAAATTCCAACACACTATTGCAATGAAAATAAATTTCCTTTATTAGCCAGAAGTCAGATGCTCAAGGGGC
TTCATGATGTCCCCATAATTTTTGGCAGAGGGAAAAAGATCTGCTAGCTCGAGCAGCTGAAGCTTTATTG
AGGCTTAAGCAGTGGGTTCCCTAGTTAGCCAGAGAGCTCCCAGGCTCAGATCTGGTCTAACCAGAGAGAC
CCAGTACAGGCAAAAAGCAGATCTTGTCTTCTTTGGGAGTGAATTAGCCCTTCCAGTCCCCCCTTTTCTT
TTAAAAAGTGGCTAAGATCTACAGCTGCCTTGTAAGTCATTGGTCTTAAAGGTACCGTAATCTTATCTAG
AACCGGTTCACTCCTCACCATTCTGGCCCAGGTCTACCTTGGGGGGGAACAGGGGGAGGGAACAGGGCGG
TTTCCTTCGGGTTGGTTTACTGGCTGGTGTCTCCTTGGCTGCAGCCGCCTGCTCCCTAAACCGCCCGGCC
AGCTGGGCCACCGAGGGGGACGCCGAGTTGTCCACATTGGCATTGGTCTCTGCCGGTCTTTCCTCCATCC
GGGAAGCGGCCGCACTTCCCCCGGAGCCTCCGCTTCCGCCCTTGTACAGCTCGTCCATGCCGAGAGTGAT
CCCGGCGGCGGTCACGAACTCCAGCAGGACCATGTGATCGCGCTTCTCGTTGGGGTCTTTGCTCAGCTTG
GACTGGGTGCTCAGGTAGTGGTTGTCGGGCAGCAGCACGGGGCCGTCGCCGATGGGGGTGTTCTGCTGGT
AGTGGTCGGCGAGCTGCACGCTGCCGTCCTCGATGTTGTGGCGGATCTTGAAGTTCACCTTGATGCCGTT
CTTCTGCTTGTCGGCCATGATATAGACGTTGTGGCTGTTGTAGTTGTACTCCAGCTTGTGCCCCAGGATG
TTGCCGTCCTCCTTGAAGTCGATGCCCTTCAGCTCGATGCGGTTCACCAGGGTGTCGCCCTCGAACTTCA
CCTCGGCGCGGGTCTTGTAGTTGCCGTCGTCCTTGAAGAAGATGGTGCGCTCCTGGACGTAGCCTTCGGG
CATGGCGGACTTGAAGAAGTCGTGCTGCTTCATGTGGTCGGGGTAGCGGCTGAAGCACTGCACGCCGTAG
GTCAGGGTGGTCACGAGGGTGGGCCAGGGCACGGGCAGCTTGCCGGTGGTGCAGATGAACTTCAGGGTCA
GCTTGCCGTAGGTGGCATCGCCCTCGCCCTCGCCGGACACGCTGAACTTGTGGCCGTTTACGTCGCCGTC
CAGCTCGACCAGGATGGGCACCACCCCGGTGAACAGCTCCTCGCCCTTGCTCACCATGGTGGCGACCGGT
GGATCCCGGGCCCGCGGTACCGTCGACTGCAGAATTCGGTTCACTAAACGAGCCCGGTTCACTAAACGAG
CTCTGCTTATATAGACCTCCCACCGTACACGCCTACCGCCCATTTGCGTCAATGGGGCGGAGTTGTTACG
ACATTTTGGAAAGTCCCGTTGATTTTGGTGCCAAAACAAACTCCCATTGACGTCAATGGGGTGGAGACTT
GGAAATCCCCGTGAGTCAAACCGCTATCCACGCCCATTGATGTACTGCCAAAACCGCATCACCATGGTAA
TAGCGATGACTAATACGTAGATGTACTGCCAAGTAGGAAAGTCCCATAAGGTCATGTACTGGGCATAATG
CCAGGCGGGCCATTTACCGTCATTGACGTCAATAGGGGGCGTACTTGGCATATGATACACTTGATGTACT
GCCAAGTGGGCAGTTTACCGTAAATACTCCACCCATTGACGTCAATGGAAAGTCCCTATTGGCGTTACTA
TGGGAACATACGTCATTATTGACGTCAATGGGCGGGGGTCGTTGGGCGGTCAGCCAGGCGGGCCATTTAC
CGTAAGTTATGTAACGCGGAACTCCATATATGGGCTATGAACTAATGACCCCGTAATTGATTACTATTAA
TAACTAGCACGCGTTCGAAGCTTGAGCTCGGTCCCCTCGGGGTTGGGAGGTGGGTCTGAAACGATAATGG
TGAATATCCCTGCCTAACTCTATTCACTATAGAAAGTACAGCAAAAACTATTCTTAAACCTACCAAGCCT
CCTACTATCATTATGAATAATTTTATATACCACAGCCAATTTGTTATGTTAAACCAATTCCACAAACTTG
CCCATTTATCTAATTCCAATAATTCTTGTTCATTCTTTTCTTGCTGGTTTTGCGATTCTTCAATTAAGGA
GTGTATTAAGCTTGTGTAATTGTTAATTTCTCTGTCCCACTCCATCCAGGTCGTGTGATTCCAAATCTGT
TCCAGAGATTTATTACTCCAACTAGCATTCCAAGGCACAGCAGTGGTGCAAATGAGTTTTCCAGAGCAAC
CCCAAATCCCCAGGAGCTGTTGATCCTTTAGGTATCTTTCCACAGCCAGGATTCTTGCCTGGAGCTGCTT
GATGCCCCAGACTGTGAGTTGCAACAGATGCTGTTGCGCCTCAATAGCCCTCAGCAAATTGTTCTGCTGC
TGCACTATACCAGACAATAATTGTCTGGCCTGTACCGTCAGCGTCATTGACGCTGCGCCCATAGTGCTTC
CTGCTGCTCCCAAGAACCCAAGGAACAAAGCTCCTATTCCCACTGCTCTTTTTTCTCTCTGCACCACTCT
TCTCTTTGCCTTGGTGGGTGCTACTCCTAATGGTTCAATTTTTACTACTTTATATTTATATAATTCACTT
CTCCAATTGTCCCTCATATCTCCTCCTTATGGTGTTTTACTAAACTTTTCCATGTTCTAATCCTCATCCT
GTCTACTTGCCACACAATCATCACCTGCCATCTGTTTTCCATAATCCCTAATGATCTTTGCTTTTCTTCT
TGGCACTACTTTTATGTCACTATTATCTTGTATTACTACTGCCCCTTCACCTTTCCAGAGGAGCTTTGCT
GGTCCTTTCCAAAGTGGATTTCTGCTGTCCCTGTAATAAACCCGAAAATTTTGAATTTTTGTAATTTGTT
TTTGTAATTCTTTAGTTTGTATGTCTGTTGCTATTATGTCTACTATTCTTTCCCCTGCACTGTACCCCCC
AATCCCCCCTTTTCTTTTAAAATTGTGGATGAATACTGCCATTTGTACTGCTGTCTTAAGATGTTCAGCC
TGATCTCTTACCTGTCCTATAATTTTCTTTAATTCTTTATTCATAGATTCTACTACTCCTTGACTTTGGG
GATTGTAGGGAATTTCCAGGTCTGAAGATCCTGCTGCTTGCTGTGCTTTTTTCTTACTTTTGTTTTGCTC
TTCCTCTATCTTGTCTAAAGCTTCCTTGGTGTCTTTTATCTCTATCCTTTGATGCACACAATAGAGGGTT
GCTACTGTATTATATAATGATCTAAGTTCTTCTGATCCTGTCTGAAGGGATGGTTGTAGCTGTCCCAGTA
TTTGTCTACAGCCTTCTGATGTTTCTAACAGGCCAGTATTAACTGCGAATCGTTCTAGCTCCCTGCTTGC
CCATACTATATGTTTTAATTTATATTTTTTCTTTCCCCCTGGCCTTAACCGAATTTTTTCCCATCGCGAT
CTAATTCTCCCCCGCTTAATACTGACGCTCTCGCACCCATCTCTCTCCTTCTAGCCTCCGCTAGTCAAAA
TTTTTGGCGTACTCACCAGTCGCCGCCCCTCGCCTCTTGCCGTGCGCGCTTCAGCAAGCCGAGTCCTGCG
TCGAGAGAGCTCCTCTGGTTTCCCTTTCGCTTTCAAGTCCCTGTTCGGGCGCCACTGCTAGAGATTTTCC
ACACTGACTAAAAGGGTCTGAGGGATCTCTAGTTACCAGAGTCACACAACAGACGGGCACACACTACTTG
AAGCACTCAAGGCAAGCTTTATTGAGGCTTAAGCAGTGGGTTCCCTAGTTAGCCAGAGAGCTCCCAGGCT
CAGATCTGGTCTAACCAGAGAGACCCAGTACAGGCAAAAAGCAGCTGCTTATATGCAGGATCTGAGGGCT
CGCCACTCCCCAGTCCCGCCCAGGCCACGCCTCCCATGGTAATAGCGATGACTAATACGTAGATGTACTG
CCAAGTAGGAAAGTCCCATAAGGTCATGTACTGGGCATAATGCCAGGCGGGCCATTTACCGTCATTGACG
TCAATAGGGGGCGTACTTGGCATATGATACACTTGATGTACTGCCAAGTGGGCAGTTTACCGTAAATACT
CCACCCATTGACGTCAATGGAAAGTCCCTATTGGCGTTACTATGGGAACATACGTCATTATTGACGTCAA
TGGGCGGGGGTCGTTGGGCGGTCAGCCAGGCGGGCCATTTACCGTAAGTTATGTAACGCGGAACTCCATA
TATGGGCTATGAACTAATGACCCCGTAATTGATTACTATTAATAACTAGTCAATAATCAATGTCGACCCA
GGTGGCACTTTTCGGGGAAATGTGCGCGGAACCCCTATTTGTTTATTTTTCTAAATACATTCAAATATGT
ATCCGCTCATGAGACAATAACCCTGATAAATGCTTCAATAATATTGAAAAAGGAAGAGTATGAGTATTCA
ACATTTCCGTGTCGCCCTTATTCCCTTTTTTGCGGCATTTTGCCTTCCTGTTTTTGCTCACCCAGAAACG
CTGGTGAAAGTAAAAGATGCTGAAGATCAGTTGGGTGCACGAGTGGGTTACATCGAACTGGATCTCAACA
GCGGTAAGATCCTTGAGAGTTTTCGCCCCGAAGAACGTTTTCCAATGATGAGCACTTTTAAAGTTCTGCT
ATGTGGCGCGGTATTATCCCGTATTGACGCCGGGCAAGAGCAACTCGGTCGCCGCATACACTATTCTCAG
AATGACTTGGTTGAGTACTCACCAGTCACAGAAAAGCATCTTACGGATGGCATGACAGTAAGAGAATTAT
GCAGTGCTGCCATAACCATGAGTGATAACACTGCGGCCAACTTACTTCTGACAACGATCGGAGGACCGAA
GGAGCTAACCGCTTTTTTGCACAACATGGGGGATCATGTAACTCGCCTTGATCGTTGGGAACCGGAGCTG
AATGAAGCCATACCAAACGACGAGCGTGACACCACGATGCCTGTAGCAATGGCAACAACGTTGCGCAAAC
TATTAACTGGCGAACTACTTACTCTAGCTTCCCGGCAACAATTAATAGACTGGATGGAGGCGGATAAAGT
TGCAGGACCACTTCTGCGCTCGGCCCTTCCGGCTGGCTGGTTTATTGCTGATAAATCTGGAGCCGGTGAG
CGTGGGTCTCGCGGTATCATTGCAGCACTGGGGCCAGATGGTAAGCCCTCCCGTATCGTAGTTATCTACA
CGACGGGGAGTCAGGCAACTATGGATGAACGAAATAGACAGATCGCTGAGATAGGTGCCTCACTGATTAA
GCATTGGTAACTGTCAGACCAAGTTTACTCATATATACTTTAGATTGATTTAAAACTTCATTTTTAATTT
AAAAGGATCTAGGTGAAGATCCTTTTTGATAATCTCATGACCAAAATCCCTTAACGTGAGTTTTCGTTCC
ACTGAGCGTCAGACCCCGTAGAAAAGATCAAAGGATCTTCTTGAGATCCTTTTTTTCTGCGCGTAATCTG
CTGCTTGCAAACAAAAAAACCACCGCTACCAGCGGTGGTTTGTTTGCCGGATCAAGAGCTACCAACTCTT
TTTCCGAAGGTAACTGGCTTCAGCAGAGCGCAGATACCAAATACTGTTCTTCTAGTGTAGCCGTAGTTAG
GCCACCACTTCAAGAACTCTGTAGCACCGCCTACATACCTCGCTCTGCTAATCCTGTTACCAGTGGCTGC
TGCCAGTGGCGATAAGTCGTGTCTTACCGGGTTGGACTCAAGACGATAGTTACCGGATAAGGCGCAGCGG
TCGGGCTGAACGGGGGGTTCGTGCACACAGCCCAGCTTGGAGCGAACGACCTACACCGAACTGAGATACC
TACAGCGTGAGCTATGAGAAAGCGCCACGCTTCCCGAAGGGAGAAAGGCGGACAGGTATCCGGTAAGCGG
CAGGGTCGGAACAGGAGAGCGCACGAGGGAGCTTCCAGGGGGAAACGCCTGGTATCTTTATAGTCCTGTC
GGGTTTCGCCACCTCTGACTTGAGCGTCGATTTTTGTGATGCTCGTCAGGGGGGCGGAGCCTATGGAAAA
ACGCCAGCAACGCGGCCTTTTTACGGTTCCTGGCCTTTTGCTGGCCTTTTGCTCACATGTTCTTTCCTGC
GTTATCCCCTGCTTCTGTGGATAACCGTATTACCGCCTTTGAGTGAGCTGATACCGCTCGCCGCAGCCGA
ACGACCGAGCGCAGCGAGTCAGTGAGCGAGGAAGCGGAAGAGCGCCCAATACGCAAACCGCCTCTCCCCG
CGCGTTGGCCGATTCATTAATGCAGCGGATCCAGACATGATAAGATACATTGATGAGTTTGGACAAACCA
CAACTAGAATGCAGTGAAAAAAATGCTTTATTTGTGAAATTTGTGATGCTATTGCTTTATTTGTAACCAT
TATAAGCTGCAATAAACAAGTTAGCTTTTTGCAAAAGCCTAGGCCTCCAAAAAAGCCTCCTCACTACTTC
TGGAATAGCTCAGAGGCCGAGGCGGCCTCGGCCTCTGCATAAATAAAAAAAATTAGTCAGCCATGGGGCG
GAGAATGGGCGGAACTGGGCGGAGTTAGGGGCGGGATGGGCGGAGTTAGGGGCGGGACTATGGTTGCTGA
CTAATTGAGATGCGGATCCGCTGGCACGACAGGTTTCCCGACTGGAAAGCGGGCAGTGAGCGCAACGCAA
TTAATGTGAGTTAGCTCACTCATTAGGCACCCCAGGCTTTACACTTTATGCTTCCGGCTCGTATGTTGTG
TGGAATTGTGAGCGGATAACAATTTCACACAGGAAACAGCTATGACCATGATTACGCCAAGCTTGGGCTG
CAGGTCGAGGGATCTCCATAAGAGAAGAGGGACAGCTATGACTGGGAGTAGTCAGGAGAGGAGGAAAAAT
CTGGCTAGTAAAACATGTAAGGAAAATTTTAGGGATGTTAAAGAAAAAAATAACACAAAACAAAATAT
